Addgene plasmid #237458: pCS2+ Flag-SRSF3_WobbleMut
Purpose: Vector for constitutive mammalian expression of Flag-tagged full-length SRSF3 mutated to be resistant to SRSF3 siRNA
Depositing lab: Thomas Gonatopoulos-Pournatzis. Depositing organization: National Cancer Institute (NCI). Publication: Single-cell exon deletion profiling reveals splicing events that shape gene expression and cell state dynamics. Kumari B, Damodaran AP, Guiblet WM, Xiao MS, Behera AK, On TA, McIntosh CE, Teszler M, Holloway C, Le S, Parab N, Zhao Y, Aregger M, Gonatopoulos-Pournatzis T. Nat Commun. 2026 Feb 3;17(1):1218. doi: 10.1038/s41467-026-68774-w. PubMed 41633991.
Backbone
  Vector backbone: pCS2+ Flag
  Vector type: Mammalian Expression
Growth in bacteria
  Bacterial resistance: Ampicillin, 100 μg/mL
  Growth temperature: 37°C
  Growth strain: DH5alpha
  Copy number: High Copy
Gene/Insert
  Gene/Insert name: SRSF3
  Species: H. sapiens (human)
  Promoter: CMV
  Tag / fusion protein: FLAG (N terminal on insert)
  Cloning method: Restriction Enzyme; 5′ cloning site EcoRI (unknown if destroyed); 3′ cloning site XhoI (unknown if destroyed)
Terms and licenses: Academic/Nonprofit Terms; Industry Terms: Not Available to Industry
How to cite: pCS2+ Flag-SRSF3_WobbleMut was a gift from Thomas Gonatopoulos-Pournatzis (Addgene plasmid # 237458 ; http://n2t.net/addgene:237458 ; RRID:Addgene_237458)
