[The description below was written by a language model from this plasmid's Addgene catalogue record and pLannotate feature annotations shown in this document.]
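Description:
pCS2+ Flag-SRSF3_WobbleMut is a 4.6 kb mammalian expression plasmid built on the pCS2+ Flag backbone. It is propagated in E. coli as a high-copy plasmid through a ColE1/pUC-type origin and selected with ampicillin via the β-lactamase gene and its native promoter. The backbone also carries an f1 bacteriophage origin and remnants of a lac cloning region (lacZα and lacI fragments, lac promoter and operator, CAP site), which play no part in expression of the insert.

The payload is the full-length human SRSF3 coding sequence (also known as SRp20), an SR-family splicing factor that promotes exon inclusion and also acts as an mRNA export adapter. It was cloned between EcoRI and XhoI sites and carries an N-terminal FLAG epitope for detection or immunoprecipitation. Transcription is driven constitutively by a CMV promoter, annotated in the sequence as the simian CMV IE94 enhancer/promoter typical of pCS2+ vectors, and is terminated by an SV40 polyadenylation signal downstream of the insert. An SP6 promoter sits between the CMV promoter and the tag, which in this vector family allows in vitro synthesis of sense RNA; T7 (partial) and T3 promoters lie in the opposite orientation on the 3′ side.

As the name indicates, the SRSF3 sequence carries wobble-position changes that make the transcript resistant to an SRSF3 siRNA; these are presumably synonymous, but the record does not list the specific substitutions. The construct is thus suited to rescue experiments, in which endogenous SRSF3 is knocked down and the tagged, siRNA-insensitive protein is re-expressed to confirm that observed splicing or gene expression phenotypes are specific to SRSF3 loss.
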