Features (pLannotate 1.2.2; 16 found; start..end, strand, type, name):
    395..499     -  promoter       AmpR promoter: bla
    552..980     -  rep_origin     f1 ori (sequence partly withheld): f1 bacteriophage origin of replication; arrow indicates direction of (+) strand synthesis
    985..1051    -  CDS            lacZα (fragment): LacZα fragment of β-galactosidase; lacZ fragment
   1058..2035    +  promoter       CMV IE94 promoter: enhancer/promoter region of simian cytomegalovirus major immediate early transcription unit IE94
   2070..2088    +  promoter       SP6 promoter: promoter for bacteriophage SP6 RNA polymerase
   2129..2145    +  CDS            FLAG (fragment): FLAG® epitope tag, followed by an enterokinase cleavage site
   2174..2662    +  CDS            SRSF3: SRSF3_HUMAN - Also known as SFRS3, SRP20. Experimental evidence at protein level: Swiss-Prot protein existence level 1. Splicing factor that specifically promotes exon-inclusion during alternative splicing (PubMed:26876937). Interaction with YTHDC1, a RNA-binding protein that recognizes and binds N6-methyladenosine (m6A)-containing RNAs, promotes recruitment of SRSF3 to its mRNA- binding elements adjacent to m6A sites, leading to exon-inclusion during alternative splicing (PubMed:26876937). Also functions as export adapter involved in mRNA nuclear export (PubMed:11336712, PubMed:18364396, PubM
   2681..2698    -  promoter       T7 promoter (fragment): promoter for bacteriophage T7 RNA polymerase
   2703..2837    -  polyA_signal   SV40 poly(A) signal: SV40 polyadenylation signal
   2950..2968    -  promoter       T3 promoter: promoter for bacteriophage T3 RNA polymerase
   3013..3029    -  protein_bind   lac operator: The lac repressor binds to the lac operator to inhibit transcription in E. coli. This inhibition can be relieved by adding lactose or isopropyl-β-D-thiogalactopyranoside (IPTG). lac repressor encoded by lacI
   3037..3067    -  promoter       lac promoter: promoter for the E. coli lac operon
   3082..3103    -  protein_bind   CAP binding site: CAP binding activates transcription in the presence of cAMP. E. coli catabolite activator protein
   3116..3208    -  CDS            lacI (fragment): lac repressor; lacI; The lac repressor binds to the lac operator to inhibit transcription in E. coli. This inhibition can be relieved by adding lactose or isopropyl-β-D-thiogalactopyranoside (IPTG).
   3391..3979    -  rep_origin     ori: high-copy-number ColE1/pMB1/pBR322/pUC origin of replication
   4150..394     -  CDS            AmpR (across the origin): β-lactamase; bla; confers resistance to ampicillin, carbenicillin, and related antibiotics
>Addgene plasmid #237458 | pCS2+ Flag-SRSF3_WobbleMut | addgene full sequence | sequence record 472774 | Addgene NGS Result
CAGTGTTATCACTCATGGTTATGGCAGCACTGCATAATTCTCTTACTGTCATGCCATCCGTAAGATGCTT
TTCTGTGACTGGTGAGTACTCAACCAAGTCATTCTGAGAATAGTGTATGCGGCGACCGAGTTGCTCTTGC
CCGGCGTCAATACGGGATAATACCGCGCCACATAGCAGAACTTTAAAAGTGCTCATCATTGGAAAACGTT
CTTCGGGGCGAAAACTCTCAAGGATCTTACCGCTGTTGAGATCCAGTTCGATGTAACCCACTCGTGCACC
CAACTGATCTTCAGCATCTTTTACTTTCACCAGCGTTTCTGGGTGAGCAAAAACAGGAAGGCAAAATGCC
GCAAAAAAGGGAATAAGGGCGACACGGAAATGTTGAATACTCATACTCTTCCTTTTTCAATATTATTGAA
GCATTTATCAGGGTTATTGTCTCATGAGCGGATACATATTTGAATGTATTTAGAAAAATAAACAAATAGG
GGTTCCGCGCACATTTCCCCGAAAAGTGCCACCTAAATTGTAAGCGTTAATATTTTGTTAAAATTCGCGT
TAAATTTTTGTTAAATCAGCTCATTTTTTAACCAATAGGCCGAAATCGGCAAAATCCCTTATAAATCAAA
AGAATAGACCGAGATAGGGT
[37 nt withheld, positions 651-687]
AAAGAACGTGGACTCCAACGTCAAAGG
[49 nt withheld, positions 715-763]
T
[91 nt withheld, positions 765-855]
G
[124 nt withheld, positions 857-980]
CCCATTCGCCATTCAGGCTGCGCAACTGTTGGGAAGGGCGATCGGTGCGGGCCTCTTCGCTATTACGCCA
GTCGACCGCCAATTCAATATGGCGTATATGGACTCATGCCAATTCAATATGGTGGATCTGGACCTGTGCC
AATTCAATATGGCGTATATGGACTCGTGCCAATTCAATATGGTGGATCTGGACCCCAGCCAATTCAATAT
GGCGGACTTGGCACCATGCCAATTCAATATGGCGGACCTGGCACTGTGCCAACTGGGGAGGGGTCTACTT
GGCACGGTGCCAAGTTTGAGGAGGGGTCTTGGCCCTGTGCCAAGTCCGCCATATTGAATTGGCATGGTGC
CAATAATGGCGGCCATATTGGCTATATGCCAGGATCAATATATAGGCAATATCCAATATGGCCCTATGCC
AATATGGCTATTGGCCAGGTTCAATACTATGTATTGGCCCTATGCCATATAGTATTCCATATATGGGTTT
TCCTATTGACGTAGATAGCCCCTCCCAATGGGCGGTCCCATATACCATATATGGGGCTTCCTAATACCGC
CCATAGCCACTCCCCCATTGACGTCAATGGTCTCTATATATGGTCTTTCCTATTGACGTCATATGGGCGG
TCCTATTGACGTATATGGCGCCTCCCCCATTGACGTCAATTACGGTAAATGGCCCGCCTGGCTCAATGCC
CATTGACGTCAATAGGACCACCCACCATTGACGTCAATGGGATGGCTCATTGCCCATTCATATCCGTTCT
CACGCCCCCTATTGACGTCAATGACGGTAAATGGCCCACTTGGCAGTACATCAATATCTATTAATAGTAA
CTTGGCAAGTACATTACTATTGGAAGTACGCCAGGGTACATTGGCAGTACTCCCATTGACGTCAATGGCG
GTAAATGGCCCGCGATGGCTGCCAAGTACATCCCCATTGACGTCAATGGGGAGGGGCAATGACGCAAATG
GGCGTTCCATTGACGTAAATGGGCGGTAGGCGTGCCTAATGGGAGGTCTATATAAGCAATGCTCGTTTAG
GGAACCGCCATTCTGCCTGGGGACGTCGGAGCAAGCTTGATTTAGGTGACACTATAGAATACAAGCTACT
TGTTCTTTTTGCAGGATCAGCCACCATGGATTACAAGGACGACGACGATAAGGGATCCCATCGATTCGAA
TTCCATCGTGATTCCTGTCCATTGGACTGTAAGGTTTATGTAGGCAATCTTGGAAACAATGGAAATAAAA
CCGAGCTGGAGCGGGCTTTTGGCTACTATGGACCACTCCGAAGTGTGTGGGTTGCTAGAAACCCACCCGG
CTTTGCTTTTGTTGAATTTGAAGATCCCCGAGATGCAGCTGATGCAGTCCGAGAGCTAGATGGAAGAACA
CTATGTGGCTGCCGTGTAAGAGTGGAACTGTCGAATGGTGAAAAAAGAAGTAGAAATCGTGGCCCACCTC
CCTCTTGGGGTCGTCGCCCTCGAGATGATTATCGTAGGAGGAGTCCTCCACCTCGTCGCAGATCTCCAAG
AAGGAGAAGCTTCTCTCGCAGCCGGAGCAGGTCCCTTTCTAGAGATAGGAGAAGAGAGAGATCGCTGTCT
CGGGAGAGAAATCACAAGCCGTCCCGATCCTTCTCTAGGTCTCGTAGTCGATCTAGGTCAAATGAAAGGA
AATAACTCGAGCCTCTAGAACTATAGTGAGTCGTATTACGTAGATCCAGACATGATAAGATACATTGATG
AGTTTGGACAAACCACAACTAGAATGCAGTGAAAAAAATGCTTTATTTGTGAAATTTGTGATGCTATTGC
TTTATTTGTAACCATTATAAGCTGCAATAAACAAGTTAACAACAACAATTGCATTCATTTTATGTTTCAG
GTTCAGGGGGAGGTGTGGGAGGTTTTTTAATTCGCGGCCGCGGCGCCAATGCATTGGGCCCGGTACCCAG
CTTTTGTTCCCTTTAGTGAGGGTTAATTGCGCGCTTGGCGTAATCATGGTCATAGCTGTTTCCTGTGTGA
AATTGTTATCCGCTCACAATTCCACACAACATACGAGCCGGGAGCATAAAGTGTAAAGCCTGGGGTGCCT
AATGAGTGAGCTAACTCACATTAATTGCGTTGCGCTCACTGCCCGCTTTCCAGTCGGGAAACCTGTCGTG
CCAGCTGCATTAATGAATCGGCCAACGCGCGGGGAGAGGCGGTTTGCGTATTGGGCGCTCTTCCGCTTCC
TCGCTCACTGACTCGCTGCGCTCGGTCGTTCGGCTGCGGCGAGCGGTATCAGCTCACTCAAAGGCGGTAA
TACGGTTATCCACAGAATCAGGGGATAACGCAGGAAAGAACATGTGAGCAAAAGGCCAGCAAAAGGCCAG
GAACCGTAAAAAGGCCGCGTTGCTGGCGTTTTTCCATAGGCTCCGCCCCCCTGACGAGCATCACAAAAAT
CGACGCTCAAGTCAGAGGTGGCGAAACCCGACAGGACTATAAAGATACCAGGCGTTTCCCCCTGGAAGCT
CCCTCGTGCGCTCTCCTGTTCCGACCCTGCCGCTTACCGGATACCTGTCCGCCTTTCTCCCTTCGGGAAG
CGTGGCGCTTTCTCATAGCTCACGCTGTAGGTATCTCAGTTCGGTGTAGGTCGTTCGCTCCAAGCTGGGC
TGTGTGCACGAACCCCCCGTTCAGCCCGACCGCTGCGCCTTATCCGGTAACTATCGTCTTGAGTCCAACC
CGGTAAGACACGACTTATCGCCACTGGCAGCAGCCACTGGTAACAGGATTAGCAGAGCGAGGTATGTAGG
CGGTGCTACAGAGTTCTTGAAGTGGTGGCCTAACTACGGCTACACTAGAAGAACAGTATTTGGTATCTGC
GCTCTGCTGAAGCCAGTTACCTTCGGAAAAAGAGTTGGTAGCTCTTGATCCGGCAAACAAACCACCGCTG
GTAGCGGTGGTTTTTTTGTTTGCAAGCAGCAGATTACGCGCAGAAAAAAAGGATCTCAAGAAGATCCTTT
GATCTTTTCTACGGGGTCTGACGCTCAGTGGAACGAAAACTCACGTTAAGGGATTTTGGTCATGAGATTA
TCAAAAAGGATCTTCACCTAGATCCTTTTAAATTAAAAATGAAGTTTTAAATCAATCTAAAGTATATATG
AGTAAACTTGGTCTGACAGTTACCAATGCTTAATCAGTGAGGCACCTATCTCAGCGATCTGTCTATTTCG
TTCATCCATAGTTGCCTGACTCCCCGTCGTGTAGATAACTACGATACGGGAGGGCTTACCATCTGGCCCC
AGTGCTGCAATGATACCGCGAGACCCACGCTCACCGGCTCCAGATTTATCAGCAATAAACCAGCCAGCCG
GAAGGGCCGAGCGCAGAAGTGGTCCTGCAACTTTATCCGCCTCCATCCAGTCTATTAATTGTTGCCGGGA
AGCTAGAGTAAGTAGTTCGCCAGTTAATAGTTTGCGCAACGTTGTTGCCATTGCTACAGGCATCGTGGTG
TCACGCTCGTCGTTTGGTATGGCTTCATTCAGCTCCGGTTCCCAACGATCAAGGCGAGTTACATGATCCC
CCATGTTGTGCAAAAAAGCGGTTAGCTCCTTCGGTCCTCCGATCGTTGTCAGAAGTAAGTTGGCCG
